>Addgene plasmid #227613 | pET-28-Strep-OPA1(MGD) (SB264) | addgene full sequence | sequence record 455561 | Addgene NGS Result
TTGAGATCCTTTTTTTCTGCGCGTAATCTGCTGCTTGCAAACAAAAAAACCACCGCTACCAGCGGTGGTT
TGTTTGCCGGATCAAGAGCTACCAACTCTTTTTCCGAAGGTAACTGGCTTCAGCAGAGCGCAGATACCAA
ATACTGTCCTTCTAGTGTAGCCGTAGTTAGGCCACCACTTCAAGAACTCTGTAGCACCGCCTACATACCT
CGCTCTGCTAATCCTGTTACCAGTGGCTGCTGCCAGTGGCGATAAGTCGTGTCTTACCGGGTTGGACTCA
AGACGATAGTTACCGGATAAGGCGCAGCGGTCGGGCTGAACGGGGGGTTCGTGCACACAGCCCAGCTTGG
AGCGAACGACCTACACCGAACTGAGATACCTACAGCGTGAGCTATGAGAAAGCGCCACGCTTCCCGAAGG
GAGAAAGGCGGACAGGTATCCGGTAAGCGGCAGGGTCGGAACAGGAGAGCGCACGAGGGAGCTTCCAGGG
GGAAACGCCTGGTATCTTTATAGTCCTGTCGGGTTTCGCCACCTCTGACTTGAGCGTCGATTTTTGTGAT
GCTCGTCAGGGGGGCGGAGCCTATGGAAAAACGCCAGCAACGCGGCCTTTTTACGGTTCCTGGCCTTTTG
CTGGCCTTTTGCTCACATGTTCTTTCCTGCGTTATCCCCTGATTCTGTGGATAACCGTATTACCGCCTTT
GAGTGAGCTGATACCGCTCGCCGCAGCCGAACGACCGAGCGCAGCGAGTCAGTGAGCGAGGAAGCGGAAG
AGCGCCTGATGCGGTATTTTCTCCTTACGCATCTGTGCGGTATTTCACACCGCAATGGTGCACTCTCAGT
ACAATCTGCTCTGATGCCGCATAGTTAAGCCAGTATACACTCCGCTATCGCTACGTGACTGGGTCATGGC
TGCGCCCCGACACCCGCCAACACCCGCTGACGCGCCCTGACGGGCTTGTCTGCTCCCGGCATCCGCTTAC
AGACAAGCTGTGACCGTCTCCGGGAGCTGCATGTGTCAGAGGTTTTCACCGTCATCACCGAAACGCGCGA
GGCAGCTGCGGTAAAGCTCATCAGCGTGGTCGTGAAGCGATTCACAGATGTCTGCCTGTTCATCCGCGTC
CAGCTCGTTGAGTTTCTCCAGAAGCGTTAATGTCTGGCTTCTGATAAAGCGGGCCATGTTAAGGGCGGTT
TTTTCCTGTTTGGTCACTGATGCCTCCGTGTAAGGGGGATTTCTGTTCATGGGGGTAATGATACCGATGA
AACGAGAGAGGATGCTCACGATACGGGTTACTGATGATGAACATGCCCGGTTACTGGAACGTTGTGAGGG
TAAACAACTGGCGGTATGGATGCGGCGGGACCAGAGAAAAATCACTCAGGGTCAATGCCAGCGCTTCGTT
AATACAGATGTAGGTGTTCCACAGGGTAGCCAGCAGCATCCTGCGATGCAGATCCGGAACATAATGGTGC
AGGGCGCTGACTTCCGCGTTTCCAGACTTTACGAAACACGGAAACCGAAGACCATTCATGTTGTTGCTCA
GGTCGCAGACGTTTTGCAGCAGCAGTCGCTTCACGTTCGCTCGCGTATCGGTGATTCATTCTGCTAACCA
GTAAGGCAACCCCGCCAGCCTAGCCGGGTCCTCAACGACAGGAGCACGATCATGCGCACCCGTGGGGCCG
CCATGCCGGCGATAATGGCCTGCTTCTCGCCGAAACGTTTGGTGGCGGGACCAGTGACGAAGGCTTGAGC
GAGGGCGTGCAAGATTCCGAATACCGCAAGCGACAGGCCGATCATCGTCGCGCTCCAGCGAAAGCGGTCC
TCGCCGAAAATGACCCAGAGCGCTGCCGGCACCTGTCCTACGAGTTGCATGATAAAGAAGACAGTCATAA
GTGCGGCGACGATAGTCATGCCCCGCGCCCACCGGAAGGAGCTGACTGGGTTGAAGGCTCTCAAGGGCAT
CGGTCGAGATCCCGGTGCCTAATGAGTGAGCTAACTTACATTAATTGCGTTGCGCTCACTGCCCGCTTTC
CAGTCGGGAAACCTGTCGTGCCAGCTGCATTAATGAATCGGCCAACGCGCGGGGAGAGGCGGTTTGCGTA
TTGGGCGCCAGGGTGGTTTTTCTTTTCACCAGTGAGACGGGCAACAGCTGATTGCCCTTCACCGCCTGGC
CCTGAGAGAGTTGCAGCAAGCGGTCCACGCTGGTTTGCCCCAGCAGGCGAAAATCCTGTTTGATGGTGGT
TAACGGCGGGATATAACATGAGCTGTCTTCGGTATCGTCGTATCCCACTACCGAGATATCCGCACCAACG
CGCAGCCCGGACTCGGTAATGGCGCGCATTGCGCCCAGCGCCATCTGATCGTTGGCAACCAGCATCGCAG
TGGGAACGATGCCCTCATTCAGCATTTGCATGGTTTGTTGAAAACCGGACATGGCACTCCAGTCGCCTTC
CCGTTCCGCTATCGGCTGAATTTGATTGCGAGTGAGATATTTATGCCAGCCAGCCAGACGCAGACGCGCC
GAGACAGAACTTAATGGGCCCGCTAACAGCGCGATTTGCTGGTGACCCAATGCGACCAGATGCTCCACGC
CCAGTCGCGTACCGTCTTCATGGGAGAAAATAATACTGTTGATGGGTGTCTGGTCAGAGACATCAAGAAA
TAACGCCGGAACATTAGTGCAGGCAGCTTCCACAGCAATGGCATCCTGGTCATCCAGCGGATAGTTAATG
ATCAGCCCACTGACGCGTTGCGCGAGAAGATTGTGCACCGCCGCTTTACAGGCTTCGACGCCGCTTCGTT
CTACCATCGACACCACCACGCTGGCACCCAGTTGATCGGCGCGAGATTTAATCGCCGCGACAATTTGCGA
CGGCGCGTGCAGGGCCAGACTGGAGGTGGCAACGCCAATCAGCAACGACTGTTTGCCCGCCAGTTGTTGT
GCCACGCGGTTGGGAATGTAATTCAGCTCCGCCATCGCCGCTTCCACTTTTTCCCGCGTTTTCGCAGAAA
CGTGGCTGGCCTGGTTCACCACGCGGGAAACGGTCTGATAAGAGACACCGGCATACTCTGCGACATCGTA
TAACGTTACTGGTTTCACATTCACCACCCTGAATTGACTCTCTTCCGGGCGCTATCATGCCATACCGCGA
AAGGTTTTGCGCCATTCGATGGTGTCCGGGATCTCGACGCTCTCCCTTATGCGACTCCTGCATTAGGAAG
CAGCCCAGTAGTAGGTTGAGGCCGTTGAGCACCGCCGCCGCAAGGAATGGTGCATGCAAGGAGATGGCGC
CCAACAGTCCCCCGGCCACGGGGCCTGCCACCATACCCACGCCGAAACAAGCGCTCATGAGCCCGAAGTG
GCGAGCCCGATCTTCCCCATCGGTGATGTCGGCGATATAGGCGCCAGCAACCGCACCTGTGGCGCCGGTG
ATGCCGGCCACGATGCGTCCGGCGTAGAGGATCGAGATCTCGATCCCGCGAAATTAATACGACTCACTAT
AGGGGAATTGTGAGCGGATAACAATTCCCCTCTAGAAATAATTTTGTTTAACTTTAAGAAGGAGATATAC
CATGAGCGCGTGGAGCCATCCGCAGTTTGAAAAAGGTGGTGGTAGCGGTGGTGGTAGCGGTGGTAGCGCG
TGGAGCCATCCGCAGTTTGAAAAGGGTGGTGGTAGCCTGGAAGTGCTGTTCCAAGGTCCGGGCGGTGGTG
GCAGCGGCGGCGGCGGTAGCGGTGGTGGCGGCAGCAAAGGTATCCACCACCGTAAACTGAAGAAAAGCCT
GATTGATATGTATAGCGAAGTGCTGGACGTTCTGAGCGACTATGATGCGAGCTACAACACCCAGGATCAC
CTGCCGCGTGTGGTTGTGGTTGGCGACCAAAGCGCGGGCAAGACCAGCGTGCTGGAGATGATCGCGCAGG
CGCGTATTTTCCCGCGTGGCAGCGGTGAAATGATGACCCGTAGCCCGGTGAAAGTTACCCTGAGCGAGGG
TCCGCACCATGTTGCGCTGTTCAAGGACAGCAGCCGTGAGTTTGATCTGACCAAAGAGGAAGACCTGGCG
GCGCTGCGTCACGAAATTGAGCTGCGTATGCGTAAGAACGTGAAAGAAGGTTGCACCGTTAGCCCGGAGA
CCATCAGCCTGAACGTGAAGGGCCCGGGTCTGCAACGTATGGTGCTGGTTGATCTGCCGGGCGTGATCAA
CACCGTTACCAGCGGTATGGCGCCGGACACCAAGGAAACCATCTTCAGCATTAGCAAAGCGTACATGCAG
AACCCGAACGCGATCATTCTGTGCATTCAAGATGGCAGCGTGGACGCGGAGCGTAGCATCGTGACCGATC
TGGTTAGCCAGATGGACCCGCACGGTCGTCGTACCATTTTTGTGCTGACCAAGGTTGACCTGGCGGAGAA
GAACGTTGCGAGCCCGAGCCGTATCCAGCAAATCATTGAGGGCAAGCTGTTCCCGATGAAAGCGCTGGGT
TATTTTGCGGTGGTTACCGGCAAGGGTAACAGCAGCGAAAGCATCGAGGCGATTCGTGAATACGAGGAAG
AGTTCTTTCAAAACAGCAAGCTGCTGAAAACCAGCATGCTGAAGGCGCACCAGGTGACCACCCGTAACCT
GAGCCTGGCGGTTAGCGATTGCTTCTGGAAAATGGTGCGTGAAAGCGTTGAGCAGCAAGCGGACAGCTTC
AAGGCGACCCGTTTTAACCTGGAAACCGAGTGGAAAAACGGCAGCGGTAGCGGCAGCGGTGGCAGCGATC
TGAAGAAAGTTCGTGAAATCCAAGAGAAGCTGGACGCGTTTATTGAAGCGCTGCACCAAGAGAAATAACT
CGAGCACCACCACCACCACCACTGAGATCCGGCTGCTAACAAAGCCCGAAAGGAAGCTGAGTTGGCTGCT
GCCACCGCTGAGCAATAACTAGCATAACCCCTTGGGGCCTCTAAACGGGTCTTGAGGGGTTTTTTGCTGA
AAGGAGGAACTATATCCGGATTGGCGAATGGG
[124 nt withheld, positions 5003-5126]
C
[91 nt withheld, positions 5128-5218]
A
[49 nt withheld, positions 5220-5268]
CCTTTGACGTTGGAGTCCACGTTCTTT
[37 nt withheld, positions 5296-5332]
ACCCTATCTCGGTCTATTCTTTTGATTTATAAGGGATTTTGCCGATTTCGGCCTATTGGTTAAAAAATGA
GCTGATTTAACAAAAATTTAACGCGAATTTTAACAAAATATTAACGCTTACAATTTAGGTGGCACTTTTC
GGGGAAATGTGCGCGGAACCCCTATTTGTTTATTTTTCTAAATACATTCAAATATGTATCCGCTCATGAA
TTAATTCTTAGAAAAACTCATCGAGCATCAAATGAAACTGCAATTTATTCATATCAGGATTATCAATACC
ATATTTTTGAAAAAGCCGTTTCTGTAATGAAGGAGAAAACTCACCGAGGCAGTTCCATAGGATGGCAAGA
TCCTGGTATCGGTCTGCGATTCCGACTCGTCCAACATCAATACAACCTATTAATTTCCCCTCGTCAAAAA
TAAGGTTATCAAGTGAGAAATCACCATGAGTGACGACTGAATCCGGTGAGAATGGCAAAAGTTTATGCAT
TTCTTTCCAGACTTGTTCAACAGGCCAGCCATTACGCTCGTCATCAAAATCACTCGCATCAACCAAACCG
TTATTCATTCGTGATTGCGCCTGAGCGAGACGAAATACGCGATCGCTGTTAAAAGGACAATTACAAACAG
GAATCGAATGCAACCGGCGCAGGAACACTGCCAGCGCATCAACAATATTTTCACCTGAATCAGGATATTC
TTCTAATACCTGGAATGCTGTTTTCCCGGGGATCGCAGTGGTGAGTAACCATGCATCATCAGGAGTACGG
ATAAAATGCTTGATGGTCGGAAGAGGCATAAATTCCGTCAGCCAGTTTAGTCTGACCATCTCATCTGTAA
CATCATTGGCAACGCTACCTTTGCCATGTTTCAGAAACAACTCTGGCGCATCGGGCTTCCCATACAATCG
ATAGATTGTCGCACCTGATTGCCCGACATTATCGCGAGCCCATTTATACCCATATAAATCAGCATCCATG
TTGGAATTTAATCGCGGCCTAGAGCAAGACGTTTCCCGTTGAATATGGCTCATAACACCCCTTGTATTAC
TGTTTATGTAAGCAGACAGTTTTATTGTTCATGACCAAAATCCCTTAACGTGAGTTTTCGTTCCACTGAG
CGTCAGACCCCGTAGAAAAGATCAAAGGATCTTC
Features (pLannotate 1.2.2; 19 found; start..end, strand, type, name):
      1..589     +  rep_origin     ori: high-copy-number ColE1/pMB1/pBR322/pUC origin of replication
    775..914     -  misc_feature   bom: basis of mobility region from pBR322
   1016..1207    -  CDS            rop: Rop protein, which maintains plasmids at low copy number; rop
   1224..1604    +  CDS            YPB1_ECOLX: Protein predicted: Swiss-Prot protein existence level 4. From Escherichia coli.
   1676..1967    -  CDS            TcR (fragment): tetracycline efflux protein; tet; confers resistance to tetracycline
   1982..2003    -  protein_bind   CAP binding site: CAP binding activates transcription in the presence of cAMP. E. coli catabolite activator protein
   2016..3098    -  CDS            lacI: lac repressor; lacI; The lac repressor binds to the lac operator to inhibit transcription in E. coli. This inhibition can be relieved by adding lactose or isopropyl-β-D-thiogalactopyranoside (IPTG).
   3099..3176    -  promoter       lacI promoter: lacI
   3184..3463    -  CDS            TcR (fragment): tetracycline efflux protein; tet; confers resistance to tetracycline
   3485..3503    +  promoter       T7 promoter: promoter for bacteriophage T7 RNA polymerase
   3504..3528    +  protein_bind   lac operator: The lac repressor binds to the lac operator to inhibit transcription in E. coli. This inhibition can be relieved by adding lactose or isopropyl-β-D-thiogalactopyranoside (IPTG). lac repressor encoded by lacI
   3543..3565    +  RBS            RBS: efficient ribosome binding site from bacteriophage T7 gene 10 (Olins and Rangwala, 1989)
   3746..4729    +  CDS            OPA1 (fragment): OPA1_HUMAN - Also known as KIAA0567. Experimental evidence at protein level: Swiss-Prot protein existence level 1. Isoforms that contain the alternative exon 4b (present in isoform 4 and isoform 5) are required for mitochondrial genome maintenance, possibly by anchoring the mitochondrial nucleoids to the inner mitochondrial membrane. From Homo sapiens (Human).
   4835..4852    +  CDS            9xHis (fragment): 9xHis affinity tag
   4862..4911    +  CDS            SET1 (fragment): solubility-enhancement tag derived from T7 phage gene 10B
   4919..4966    +  terminator     T7 terminator: transcription terminator for bacteriophage T7 RNA polymerase
   5003..5431    +  rep_origin     f1 ori (sequence partly withheld): f1 bacteriophage origin of replication; arrow indicates direction of (+) strand synthesis
   5484..5541    +  promoter       AmpR promoter (fragment): bla
   5550..6365    -  CDS            KanR: aminoglycoside phosphotransferase; aph(3')-Ia; confers resistance to kanamycin in bacteria or G418 (Geneticin®) in eukaryotes
