[The description below was written by a language model from this plasmid's Addgene catalogue record and pLannotate feature annotations shown in this document.]
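Description:
pET-28-Strep-OPA1(MGD) (SB264) is a bacterial expression plasmid built on the pET-28a(+) backbone for IPTG-inducible production of a truncated human OPA1 protein in E. coli. It replicates from a ColE1/pBR322-type origin accompanied by the bom region and the rop gene. The catalogue lists it as high copy, although Rop normally restrains copy number. Selection is with kanamycin through the aph(3')-Ia gene. An f1 origin is also present, and the short tetracycline-resistance and AmpR promoter fragments in the annotation are non-functional remnants of the backbone.

The expression cassette follows the standard pET layout: a T7 promoter immediately followed by a lac operator, the T7 gene 10 ribosome binding site, the coding region, and a T7 terminator, with lacI under its own promoter on the same plasmid. Transcription therefore depends on a host that supplies T7 RNA polymerase and stays repressed until IPTG relieves lac repressor binding. The insert, assembled by Gibson cloning, encodes OPA1 residues 253–580, the region the record labels MGD, joined to residues 938–960, with an N-terminal Twin-Strep tag for affinity purification. The feature table annotates only the main OPA1 fragment. The tag is not called, but the unannotated gap between the RBS and OPA1 could accommodate it. A short His-tag fragment lies downstream of the insert, as in the parental vector, and the record does not say whether it is translated as part of the product.

OPA1 is a dynamin-family GTPase that mediates mitochondrial inner membrane fusion. The associated publication maps interaction interfaces between SLC25A46 and the fusogens Opa1 and Mfn2, so this construct was presumably used to produce recombinant protein for that work.
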