Addgene plasmid #227613: pET-28-Strep-OPA1(MGD) (SB264)
Purpose: Inducible expression of Strep-tagged Opa1(MGD) in E.coli
Depositing lab: Luke Chao. Depositing organization: Massachusetts General Hospital. Publication: Identification of SLC25A46 interaction interfaces with mitochondrial membrane fusogens Opa1 and Mfn2. Boopathy S, Luce BE, Lugo CM, Hakim P, McDonald J, Kim HL, Ponce J, Ueberheide BM, Chao LH. J Biol Chem. 2024 Aug 31:107740. doi: 10.1016/j.jbc.2024.107740. PubMed 39222684.
Backbone
  Vector backbone: pET-28a(+)
  Vector type: Bacterial Expression
Growth in bacteria
  Bacterial resistance: Kanamycin, 50 μg/mL
  Growth temperature: 37°C
  Growth strain: DH5alpha
  Copy number: High Copy
Gene/Insert
  Gene/Insert name: OPA1
  Species: H. sapiens (human)
  Mutation: contains aa 253-580 (MGD) and aa 938-960
  Entrez Gene: OPA1 (a.k.a. BERHS, MGM1, MTDPS14, NPG, NTG, largeG)
  Promoter: T7
  Tag / fusion protein: Twin-StrepTag (N terminal on insert)
  Cloning method: Gibson Cloning
Terms and licenses: Academic/Nonprofit Terms; Industry Terms: Not Available to Industry
How to cite: pET-28-Strep-OPA1(MGD) (SB264) was a gift from Luke Chao (Addgene plasmid # 227613 ; http://n2t.net/addgene:227613 ; RRID:Addgene_227613)
